Addgene plasmid #32076: pBabe EGFR(G719S/T790M)
Depositing lab: Matthew Meyerson. Depositing organization: Dana-Farber Cancer Institute. Publication: Allele-dependent variation in the relative cellular potency of distinct EGFR inhibitors. Yuza Y, Glatt KA, Jiang J, Greulich H, Minami Y, Woo MS, Shimamura T, Shapiro G, Lee JC, Ji H, Feng W, Chen TH, Yanagisawa H, Wong KK, Meyerson M. Cancer Biol Ther. 2007 May . 6(5):661-7. 10.4161/cbt.6.5.4003 PubMed 17495523.
Backbone
  Vector backbone: pBABEpuro
  Backbone size w/o insert (bp): 5169
  Vector type: Mammalian Expression, Retroviral
  Selectable markers: Puromycin
Growth in bacteria
  Bacterial resistance: Ampicillin, 100 μg/mL
  Growth temperature: 37°C
  Growth strain: DH5alpha
  Copy number: High Copy
Gene/Insert
  Gene/Insert name: EGFR
  Species: H. sapiens (human)
  Insert size (bp): 3600
  Mutation: G719S/T790M
  Entrez Gene: EGFR (a.k.a. ERBB, ERBB1, ERRP, HER1, NISBD2, NNCIS, PIG61, mENA)
  Cloning method: Restriction Enzyme; 5′ cloning site SnaB1 (destroyed during cloning); 3′ cloning site SnaB1 (destroyed during cloning)
  Sequencing primers: 5′ pBABE 5'
Terms and licenses: Academic/Nonprofit Terms; Industry Terms: Not Available to Industry
How to cite: pBabe EGFR(G719S/T790M) was a gift from Matthew Meyerson (Addgene plasmid # 32076 ; http://n2t.net/addgene:32076 ; RRID:Addgene_32076)
