[The description below was written by a language model from this plasmid's Addgene catalogue record.]
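Description:
pBabe EGFR(G719S/T790M) is a retroviral mammalian expression plasmid built on the pBABEpuro backbone (about 5.2 kb without insert). It carries a roughly 3.6 kb human EGFR cDNA with two kinase-domain substitutions, G719S and T790M. The insert was placed into the SnaBI site of the vector, and the site was destroyed at both junctions during cloning. In bacteria the plasmid is maintained at high copy under ampicillin selection. In mammalian cells, puromycin resistance allows selection of stably transduced populations.

The record does not include a feature table, so promoters and other elements are not explicitly listed. In the standard pBABEpuro design, the cloned gene sits between Moloney murine leukemia virus long terminal repeats and is transcribed from the 5′ LTR. A packaging signal allows the transcript to be incorporated into virions when the plasmid is introduced into a packaging cell line, and the puromycin resistance gene is driven by a separate internal promoter. Integration of the resulting provirus gives stable expression of the mutant receptor in target cells.

G719S is generally known as an activating EGFR mutation found in lung cancer. T790M is the "gatekeeper" substitution associated with resistance to first-generation EGFR tyrosine kinase inhibitors. Combining them in one allele models an oncogenic receptor that has acquired drug resistance. In line with the associated publication on allele-dependent differences in the cellular potency of EGFR inhibitors, the construct is suited to generating cell lines that express this compound mutant and comparing their inhibitor sensitivity with that of cells expressing other EGFR alleles.
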