>Addgene plasmid #32076 | pBabe EGFR(G719S/T790M) | addgene partial sequence | sequence record 37335 | pBABE-3
GCGAATTCCTACATCTCATGCCTCCAATAAATTCACTGCTTTGTGGCGCGACCCTTAGGTATTCTGCATT
TTCAGCTGTGGAGCCCTTAAAGATGCCATTTGGCTTGGCTTCCTTGGGAAAGAAGTCCTGCTGGTAGTCA
GGGTTGTCCAGGCTAATTTGGTGGCTGCCTTTCTGGGCCCAGTGGGCAGGGCTGTCGAATGTGCTGTTGA
CACAGGTGGGCTGGACAGTGTTGAGATACTCGGGGTTGCCCACTGCAGTGCTGTGGGGGTCCTGGTAGTG
TGGGTCTCTGCTGGGCGCGGGGTTCAGAGGCTGATTGTGATAGACAGGATTCTGCACAGAGCCAGCGGGC
CTTTTGGGAACGGACTGGTTTATGTATTCAGGCACTGGGAGGAAGGTGTCGTCTATGCTGTCCTCAGTCA
AGGCGCCTGTGGGGTCTGAGCTGTATCGCTGCAAGAAGCTGTCTTCCTTGATGGGACAGCTTTGCAGCCC
ATTTCTATCAATGCAAGCCACGGTGGAATTGTTGCTGGTTGCACTCAGAGAGCTCAGGAGGGGAGTCCGT
GACGTGGAGGGGCTGCTGAAGAAGCCCTGCTGTGGGATGAGGTACTCGTCGGCATCCACCACGTCGTCCA
TGTCTTCTTCATCCATCAGGGCACGGTAGAAGTTGGAGTCTGTAGGACTTGGCAAATGCATTCTTTCATC
CCCCTGAATGACAAGGTAGCGCTGGGGGTCTCGGGCCATTTTGGAGAATTCGATGATCAACTCACGGAAC
TTTGGGCGACTATCTGCGTCTATCATCCAGCACTTGACCATGATCATGTAGACATCGATGG
