>Addgene plasmid #32076 | pBabe EGFR(G719S/T790M) | addgene partial sequence | sequence record 37743 | hEGFR-Fwd2 5'-GCCTCTTACACCCAGTGGAG-3'
TTGAGGAACTGAATTCAAAAGATCAAAGTGCTGAGCTCCGGTGCGTTCGGCACGGTGTATAAGGGACTCT
GGATCCCAGAAGGTGAGAAAGTTAAAATTCCCGTCGCTATCAAGGAATTAAGAGAAGCAACATCTCCGAA
AGCCAACAAGGAAATCCTCGATGAAGCCTACGTGATGGCCAGCGTGGACAACCCCCACGTGTGCCGCCTG
CTGGGCATCTGCCTCACCTCCACCGTGCAACTCATCATGCAGCTCATGCCCTTCGGCTGCCTCCTGGACT
ATGTCCGGGAACACAAAGACAATATTGGCTCCCAGTACCTGCTCAACTGGTGTGTGCAGATCGCAAAGGG
CATGAACTACTTGGAGGACCGTCGCTTGGTGCACCGCGACCTGGCAGCCAGGAACGTACTGGTGAAAACA
CCGCAGCATGTCAAGATCACAGATTTTGGGCTGGCCAAACTGCTGGGTGCGGAAGAGAAAGAATACCATG
CAGAAGGAGGCAAAGTGCCTATCAAGTGGATGGCATTGGAATCAATTTTACACAGAATCTATACCCACCA
GAGTGATGTCTGGAGCTACGGGGTGACCGTTTGGGAGTTGATGACCTTTGGATCCAAGCCATATGACGGA
ATCCCTGCCAGCGAGATCTCCTCCATCCTGGAGAAAGGAGAACGCCTCCCTCAGCCACCCATATGTACCA
TCGATGTCTACATGATCATGGTCAAGTGCTGGATGATAGACGCAGATAGTCGCCCAAAGTTCCGTGAGTT
GATCATCGAATTCTCCAAAATGGCCCGAGACCCCCAGCGCTACCTTGTCATTCAGGGGGATGAAAGAATG
CATTTGCNAGTCCTACAGACTCCAACTTCTACCGTGGCCNTGATGGATGA
